>Addgene plasmid #29702 | Short fibulin-3-V5 pcDNA4 | addgene partial sequence | sequence record 36768 | T7 5'-TAATACGACTCACTATAGGG-3'
ACTTAAGCTTGGTACCGAGCTCGGATCCACTAGTCCAGTGTGGTGGAATTCATGGCAACCAGTGGAGTGT
TGCCCGGGGGTGGTTTTGTGGCCAGTGCTGCTGCAGTCGCAGGCCCTGAAATGCAGACTGGCCGAAATAA
CTTTGTCATCCGGCGGAACCCAGCTGACCCTCAGCGCATTCCCTCCAACCCTTCCCACCGTATCCAGTGT
GCAGCAGGCTACGAGCAAAGTGAACACAACGTGTGCCAAGACATAGACGAGTGCACTGCAGGGACGCACA
ACTGTAGAGCAGACCAAGTGTGCATCAATTTACGGGGATCCTTTGCATGTCAGTGCCCTCCTGGATATCA
GAAGCGAGGGGAGCAGTGCGTAGACATAGATGAATGTACCATCCCTCCATATTGCCACCAAAGATGCGTG
AATACACCAGGCTCATTTTATTGCCAGTGCAGTCCTGGGTTTCAATTGGCAGCAAACAACTATACCTGCG
TAGATATAAATGAATGTGATGCCAGCAATCAATGTGCTCAGCAGTGCTACAACATTCTTGGTTCATTCAT
CTGTCAGTGCAATCAAGGATATGAGCTAAGCAGTGACAGGCTCAACTGTGAAGACATTGATGAATGCAGA
ACCTCAAGCTACCTGTGTCAATATCAATGTGTCAATGAACCTGGGAAATTCTCATGTATGTGCCCCCAGG
GATACCAAGTGGTGAGAAGTAGAACATGTCAAGATATAAATGAGTGTGAGACCACAAATGAATGCCGGGA
GGATGAAATGTGTTGGAATTATCATGGCGGCTTCCGTTGTTATCCACGAAATCCTTGTCAAGATCCCTAC
ATTC
