>Addgene plasmid #29702 | Short fibulin-3-V5 pcDNA4 | addgene partial sequence | sequence record 36769 | BGH-rev 5'-TAGAAGGCACAGTCGAGG-3'
GATGACCGGTACGCGTAGAATCGAGACCGAGGAGAGGGTTAGGGATAGGCTTACCTTCGAAGGGCCCTCT
AGACTCGAGAAATGAAAATGGCCCCACTATTATTGTCAATCTTAACACAGAGCTTGTGCGGAAGGTCCCT
ATACTGCTGACTGTCAGCATCTCCAGGTCCACGATATGTTCTCTTGGTCCTGATAATGACTTCACGAGCA
CAAGCATTGCACTTACAGGACTTGTTTGTCGTAGGTAGAACTCTCCATTTTCATTTCCAGATTTAATCCG
AAAAGTATTGATGGTGTTGGCATAAATAGTTGTGGCCTGTATCTGGAAGATGTCTGATGGCACAGACCTA
TCAGATCGGATGCTCATGTATTTGTAGACTATTGACTGGGGCAGTTCTCGGCACATGGCATTTGAGACTG
GGCAAACACATCGGTTCTCTGGTGTTAGAATGTAGGGATCTTGACAAGGATTTCGTGGATAACAACGGAA
GCCGCCATGATAATTCCAACACATTTCATCCTCCCGGCATTCATTTGTGGTCTCACACTC
