[The description below was written by a language model from this plasmid's Addgene catalogue record.]
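Description:
Short fibulin-3-V5 pcDNA4 is a mammalian expression plasmid built on the Invitrogen pcDNA4.1 backbone (about 5 kb without insert). It is maintained in E. coli as a high-copy plasmid under ampicillin selection, and it carries a Zeocin marker for selecting transfected mammalian cells, which allows stable lines to be derived as well as transient expression. The record does not list the promoter or polyadenylation signal. However, the recommended sequencing primers (T7 forward and BGH reverse) indicate that a T7 priming site and a bovine growth hormone terminator region flank the cloning site, as is typical of the pcDNA family, where expression is usually driven by a CMV promoter.

The insert is a 1161 bp fragment of human EFEMP1, which encodes the extracellular matrix glycoprotein fibulin-3. It was cloned between EcoRI and XhoI sites, both of which were retained. This "short" version lacks the N-terminal portion of the protein (amino acids 1-105). A C-terminal V5 epitope supplied by the backbone is fused in frame, so the truncated protein can be detected or immunoprecipitated with anti-V5 antibodies and distinguished from endogenous fibulin-3. The record does not say whether a substitute signal peptide or start codon was added to compensate for the missing N-terminus.

The associated publication examines the upregulation of fibulin-3 in malignant gliomas and its role in promoting tumor cell motility and invasion. In that setting, the construct would plausibly serve as a deletion variant for testing how the N-terminal region contributes to fibulin-3 function in transfected cells, though the record does not state this purpose explicitly.
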