Addgene plasmid #29702: Short fibulin-3-V5 pcDNA4
Depositing lab: Mariano Viapiano. Depositing organization: Ohio State University. Publication: Fibulin-3 is uniquely upregulated in malignant gliomas and promotes tumor cell motility and invasion. Hu B, Thirtamara-Rajamani KK, Sim H, Viapiano MS. Mol Cancer Res. 2009 Nov . 7(11):1756-70. 10.1158/1541-7786.MCR-09-0207 PubMed 19887559.
Backbone
  Vector backbone: pcDNA4.1
  Backbone manufacturer: Invitrogen
  Backbone size w/o insert (bp): 5000
  Vector type: Mammalian Expression
  Selectable markers: Zeocin
Growth in bacteria
  Bacterial resistance: Ampicillin, 100 μg/mL
  Growth temperature: 37°C
  Growth strain: DH5alpha
  Copy number: High Copy
Gene/Insert
  Gene/Insert name: EFEMP1 (alt name: fibulin-3)
  Species: H. sapiens (human)
  Insert size (bp): 1161
  Mutation: lacks N-terminus of EFEMP1 (amino acids 1-105)
  Entrez Gene: EFEMP1 (a.k.a. ARCL1D, DHRD, DRAD, FBLN3, FBNL, FIBL-3, GLC1H, MLVT, MTLV, S1-5)
  Tag / fusion protein: V5 (C terminal on backbone)
  Cloning method: Restriction Enzyme; 5′ cloning site EcoRI (not destroyed); 3′ cloning site XhoI (not destroyed)
  Sequencing primers: 5′ T7; 3′ BGH reverse
Terms and licenses: Academic/Nonprofit Terms; Industry Terms: Not Available to Industry
How to cite: Short fibulin-3-V5 pcDNA4 was a gift from Mariano Viapiano (Addgene plasmid # 29702 ; http://n2t.net/addgene:29702 ; RRID:Addgene_29702)
